>Addgene plasmid #183765 | pAAV-TRE-DIO-ChR2-EYFP | addgene full sequence | sequence record 361682 | Addgene NGS Result
CACTGAGGCCGCCCGGGCGTCGGGCGACCTTTGGTCGCCCGGCCTCAGTGAGCGAGCGAGCGCGCAGAGA
GGGAGTGGCCAACTCCATCACTAGGGGTTCCTGCGGCCGCACGCGTTTACTCCCTATCAGTGATAGAGAA
CGTATGTCGAGTTTACTCCCTATCAGTGATAGAGAACGATGTCGAGTTTACTCCCTATCAGTGATAGAGA
ACGTATGTCGAGTTTACTCCCTATCAGTGATAGAGAACGTATGTCGAGTTTACTCCCTATCAGTGATAGA
GAACGTATGTCGAGTTTATCCCTATCAGTGATAGAGAACGTATGTCGAGTTTACTCCCTATCAGTGATAG
AGAACGTATGTCGAGGTAGGCGTGTACGGTGGGAGGCCTATATAAGCAGAGCTCGTTTAGTGAACCGTCA
GATCGCCTGGAGAATTCGAGCTCGGTACCCGGGGGTCGACTCCGGAATAACTTCGTATAGGATACTTTAT
ACGAAGTTATGCAGAATGGTAGCTGGATTGTAGCTGCTATTAGCAATATGAAACCTCTTAATAACTTCGT
ATAGCATACATTATACGAAGTTATGGCGCGCCCTATTACTTGTACAGCTCGTCCATGCCGAGAGTGATCC
CGGCGGCGGTCACGAACTCCAGCAGGACCATGTGATCGCGCTTCTCGTTGGGGTCTTTGCTCAGGGCGGA
CTGGTAGCTCAGGTAGTGGTTGTCGGGCAGCAGCACGGGGCCGTCGCCGATGGGGGTGTTCTGCTGGTAG
TGGTCGGCGAGCTGCACGCTGCCGTCCTCGATGTTGTGGCGGATCTTGAAGTTCACCTTGATGCCGTTCT
TCTGCTTGTCGGCCATGATATAGACGTTGTGGCTGTTGTAGTTGTACTCCAGCTTGTGCCCCAGGATGTT
GCCGTCCTCCTTGAAGTCGATGCCCTTCAGCTCGATGCGGTTCACCAGGGTGTCGCCCTCGAACTTCACC
TCGGCGCGGGTCTTGTAGTTGCCGTCGTCCTTGAAGAAGATGGTGCGCTCCTGGACGTAGCCTTCGGGCA
TGGCGGACTTGAAGAAGTCGTGCTGCTTCATGTGGTCGGGGTAGCGGGCGAAGCACTGCAGGCCGTAGCC
GAAGGTGGTCACGAGGGTGGGCCAGGGCACGGGCAGCTTGCCGGTGGTGCAGATGAACTTCAGGGTCAGC
TTGCCGTAGGTGGCATCGCCCTCGCCCTCGCCGGACACGCTGAACTTGTGGCCGTTTACGTCGCCGTCCA
GCTCGACCAGGATGGGCACCACCCCGGTGAACAGCTCCTCGCCCTTGCTCACCATGGTGGCGGCCGCTGG
CACGGCTCCGGCCTCGGCTTCGTCTTCGACGAGAGTCTCGACCTCGATCTCCGTTCCGCCGATGTTCAGT
TTGGTGGTTTTGCGGATATCTCCGTGAATCAATATGTGCTCGTGGATCAGGACGCGCAGGTAGTGTCCCA
ACAACCCCCAACAATTTTTACTCATCAGATCAATAATCGTGTGACCTACGGTGGAGCCATAGACGCTCAG
GACGCCAAAACCTTCGGGCCCCAAAATGAAGAGAATTGGGAACATACCCCAGCTCACGAAAAACAGCCAT
GCCATGCCGGTCACGACCTGGCGGCACCGACCCTTTGGCACAGTATGATAACCCTCGATATATGCTTTGG
CGGCGTGAAAAAATGTGTTCGCGCCATAGCACAATCCAAGACAAAAGAAGATGACTTTAACATAGCCGGT
TGCCATGGCGCTGGTAGCCCCCCACACGATAGTCCCGATGTCTGAGACAAGGAGTCCCATGGTTCTCCTG
CTGTAGTCGTTGCTCAGGCCGGTGAGGTTGCTCAGGCGGATAAGGATGACAGGACAAGTGAGCAGCCACT
CTGCATAGCGCAGCCACTGCACCCGGTGTCCTGTGGCAAGGTAGAGCATAGAGGGATTCTTAAACTCAAA
AAAGAACTCGAGAATCACCTTAACCATTTCAATGGCGCACACATAGATCTCCTCCCAGCCGCATGTAGAT
TTCCAGGTTTGGTAGGCATAGAACATCAGCAGCAAAATGCTGAATCCTGCTGCAAGCCACTGCAGGACAT
TTGACGCGGTCTGAGCGCCGTTCGTGCCGCGAGATTCAATCCATCCGGCACAGTAACATTGATCCTCAGG
GACCAGGACGGACCCGTTCACCACCACAGGATTAGTAACGAACAAAAGTTCGCGTCCGACGGCAGACAAA
GCGCCGCCATAGTCCATGGTGGCTAGCATAACTTCGTATAAAGTATCCTATACGAAGTTATTTGCCTTAA
CCCAGAAATTATCACTGTTATTCTTTAGAATGGTGCAAAGAATAACTTCGTATAATGTATGCTATACGAA
GTTATGAATTCGATATCAAGCTTATCGATAATCAACCTCTGGATTACAAAATTTGTGAAAGATTGACTGG
TATTCTTAACTATGTTGCTCCTTTTACGCTATGTGGATACGCTGCTTTAATGCCTTTGTATCATGCTATT
GCTTCCCGTATGGCTTTCATTTTCTCCTCCTTGTATAAATCCTGGTTGCTGTCTCTTTATGAGGAGTTGT
GGCCCGTTGTCAGGCAACGTGGCGTGGTGTGCACTGTGTTTGCTGACGCAACCCCCACTGGTTGGGGCAT
TGCCACCACCTGTCAGCTCCTTTCCGGGACTTTCGCTTTCCCCCTCCCTATTGCCACGGCGGAACTCATC
GCCGCCTGCCTTGCCCGCTGCTGGACAGGGGCTCGGCTGTTGGGCACTGACAATTCCGTGGTGTTGTCGG
GGAAATCATCGTCCTTTCCTTGGCTGCTCGCCTATGTTGCCACCTGGATTCTGCGCGGGACGTCCTTCTG
CTACGTCCCTTCGGCCCTCAATCCAGCGGACCTTCCTTCCCGCGGCCTGCTGCCGGCTCTGCGGCCTCTT
CCGCGTCTTCGCCTTCGCCCTCAGACGAGTCGGATCTCCCTTTGGGCCGCCTCCCCGCATCGATACCGAG
CGCTGCTCGAGAGATCTACGGGTGGCATCCCTGTGACCCCTCCCCAGTGCCTCTCCTGGCCCTGGAAGTT
GCCACTCCAGTGCCCACCAGCCTTGTCCTAATAAAATTAAGTTGCATCATTTTGTCTGACTAGGTGTCCT
TCTATAATATTATGGGGTGGAGGGGGGTGGTATGGAGCAAGGGGCAAGTTGGGAAGACAACCTGTAGGGC
CTGCGGGGTCTATTGGGAACCAAGCTGGAGTGCAGTGGCACAATCTTGGCTCACTGCAATCTCCGCCTCC
TGGGTTCAAGCGATTCTCCTGCCTCAGCCTCCCGAGTTGTTGGGATTCCAGGCATGCATGACCAGGCTCA
GCTAATTTTTGTTTTTTTGGTAGAGACGGGGTTTCACCATATTGGCCAGGCTGGTCTCCAACTCCTAATC
TCAGGTGATCTACCCACCTTGGCCTCCCAAATTGCTGGGATTACAGGCGTGAACCACTGCTCCCTTCCCT
GTCCTTCTGATTTTGTAGGTAACCACGTGCGGACCGAGCGGCCGCAGGAACCCCTAGTGATGGAGTTGGC
CACTCCCTCTCTGCGCGCTCGCTCGCTCACTGAGGCCGGGCGACCAAAGGTCGCCCGACGCCCGGGCTTT
GCCCGGGCGGCCTCAGTGAGCGAGCGAGCGCGCAGCTGCCTGCAGGGGCGCCTGATGCGGTATTTTCTCC
TTACGCATCTGTGCGGTATTTCACACCGCATA
[95 nt withheld, positions 3743-3837]
T
[46 nt withheld, positions 3839-3884]
C
[141 nt withheld, positions 3886-4026]
CCTTTGACGTTGGAGTCCACGTTCTTT
[37 nt withheld, positions 4054-4090]
ACTCTATCTCGGGCTATTCTTTTGATTTATAAGGGATTTTGCCGATTTCGGTCTATTGGTTAAAAAATGA
GCTGATTTAACAAAAATTTAACGCGAATTTTAACAAAATATTAACGTTTACAATTTTATGGTGCACTCTC
AGTACAATCTGCTCTGATGCCGCATAGTTAAGCCAGCCCCGACACCCGCCAACACCCGCTGACGCGCCCT
GACGGGCTTGTCTGCTCCCGGCATCCGCTTACAGACAAGCTGTGACCGTCTCCGGGAGCTGCATGTGTCA
GAGGTTTTCACCGTCATCACCGAAACGCGCGAGACGAAAGGGCCTCGTGATACGCCTATTTTTATAGGTT
AATGTCATGATAATAATGGTTTCTTAGACGTCAGGTGGCACTTTTCGGGGAAATGTGCGCGGAACCCCTA
TTTGTTTATTTTTCTAAATACATTCAAATATGTATCCGCTCATGAGACAATAACCCTGATAAATGCTTCA
ATAATATTGAAAAAGGAAGAGTATGAGTATTCAACATTTCCGTGTCGCCCTTATTCCCTTTTTTGCGGCA
TTTTGCCTTCCTGTTTTTGCTCACCCAGAAACGCTGGTGAAAGTAAAAGATGCTGAAGATCAGTTGGGTG
CACGAGTGGGTTACATCGAACTGGATCTCAACAGCGGTAAGATCCTTGAGAGTTTTCGCCCCGAAGAACG
TTTTCCAATGATGAGCACTTTTAAAGTTCTGCTATGTGGCGCGGTATTATCCCGTATTGACGCCGGGCAA
GAGCAACTCGGTCGCCGCATACACTATTCTCAGAATGACTTGGTTGAGTACTCACCAGTCACAGAAAAGC
ATCTTACGGATGGCATGACAGTAAGAGAATTATGCAGTGCTGCCATAACCATGAGTGATAACACTGCGGC
CAACTTACTTCTGACAACGATCGGAGGACCGAAGGAGCTAACCGCTTTTTTGCACAACATGGGGGATCAT
GTAACTCGCCTTGATCGTTGGGAACCGGAGCTGAATGAAGCCATACCAAACGACGAGCGTGACACCACGA
TGCCTGTAGCAATGGCAACAACGTTGCGCAAACTATTAACTGGCGAACTACTTACTCTAGCTTCCCGGCA
ACAATTAATAGACTGGATGGAGGCGGATAAAGTTGCAGGACCACTTCTGCGCTCGGCCCTTCCGGCTGGC
TGGTTTATTGCTGATAAATCTGGAGCCGGTGAGCGTGGGTCTCGCGGTATCATTGCAGCACTGGGGCCAG
ATGGTAAGCCCTCCCGTATCGTAGTTATCTACACGACGGGGAGTCAGGCAACTATGGATGAACGAAATAG
ACAGATCGCTGAGATAGGTGCCTCACTGATTAAGCATTGGTAACTGTCAGACCAAGTTTACTCATATATA
CTTTAGATTGATTTAAAACTTCATTTTTAATTTAAAAGGATCTAGGTGAAGATCCTTTTTGATAATCTCA
TGACCAAAATCCCTTAACGTGAGTTTTCGTTCCACTGAGCGTCAGACCCCGTAGAAAAGATCAAAGGATC
TTCTTGAGATCCTTTTTTTCTGCGCGTAATCTGCTGCTTGCAAACAAAAAAACCACCGCTACCAGCGGTG
GTTTGTTTGCCGGATCAAGAGCTACCAACTCTTTTTCCGAAGGTAACTGGCTTCAGCAGAGCGCAGATAC
CAAATACTGTTCTTCTAGTGTAGCCGTAGTTAGGCCACCACTTCAAGAACTCTGTAGCACCGCCTACATA
CCTCGCTCTGCTAATCCTGTTACCAGTGGCTGCTGCCAGTGGCGATAAGTCGTGTCTTACCGGGTTGGAC
TCAAGACGATAGTTACCGGATAAGGCGCAGCGGTCGGGCTGAACGGGGGGTTCGTGCACACAGCCCAGCT
TGGAGCGAACGACCTACACCGAACTGAGATACCTACAGCGTGAGCTATGAGAAAGCGCCACGCTTCCCGA
AGGGAGAAAGGCGGACAGGTATCCGGTAAGCGGCAGGGTCGGAACAGGAGAGCGCACGAGGGAGCTTCCA
GGGGGAAACGCCTGGTATCTTTATAGTCCTGTCGGGTTTCGCCACCTCTGACTTGAGCGTCGATTTTTGT
GATGCTCGTCAGGGGGGCGGAGCCTATGGAAAAACGCCAGCAACGCGGCCTTTTTACGGTTCCTGGCCTT
TTGCTGGCCTTTTGCTCACATGTCCTGCAGGCAGCTGCGCGCTCGCTCGCT
Features (pLannotate 1.2.2; 23 found; start..end, strand, type, name):
     11..102     -  repeat_region  AAV2 ITR (fragment): inverted terminal repeat of adeno-associated virus serotype 2 inverted
    115..427     +  promoter       tight TRE promoter: Tet-responsive promoter PTight, consisting of seven tet operator sequences followed by the minimal CMV promoter
    432..454     +  misc_feature   MCS (fragment): pUC18/19 multiple cloning site
    467..500     +  protein_bind   lox2272: Cre-mediated recombination occurs in the 8-bp core sequence (GGATACTT). lox2272 sites are compatible with each other, but incompatible with loxP or loxN sites (Lee and Saito, 1988). Cre recombinase
    501..550     -  intron         β-globin intron (fragment): internally truncated intron from human β-globin
    551..584     +  protein_bind   loxP: Cre-mediated recombination occurs in the 8-bp core sequence (GCATACAT). Cre recombinase
    596..1315    -  CDS            EYFP: enhanced YFP mammalian codon-optimized
   1331..2257    -  CDS            ChR2(H134R): H134R mutant of an N-terminal fragment of channelrhodopsin-2 from the alga Chlamydomonas reinhardtii (Nagel et al., 2005) blue light-activated cation channel
   2268..2301    -  protein_bind   lox2272: Cre-mediated recombination occurs in the 8-bp core sequence (GGATACTT). lox2272 sites are compatible with each other, but incompatible with loxP or loxN sites (Lee and Saito, 1988). Cre recombinase
   2302..2351    -  intron         β-globin intron (fragment): internally truncated intron from human β-globin
   2352..2385    -  protein_bind   loxP: Cre-mediated recombination occurs in the 8-bp core sequence (GCATACAT). Cre recombinase
   2386..2410    +  misc_feature   MCS (fragment): pBluescript multiple cloning site
   2410..2998    +  misc_feature   WPRE: woodchuck hepatitis virus posttranscriptional regulatory element
   3030..3506    +  polyA_signal   hGH poly(A) signal: human growth hormone polyadenylation signal
   3546..3686    +  repeat_region  AAV2 ITR: inverted terminal repeat of adeno-associated virus serotype 2 inverted
   3691..3742    -  misc_feature   bom (fragment): basis of mobility region from pBR322
   3761..4216    +  rep_origin     f1 ori (sequence partly withheld): f1 bacteriophage origin of replication; arrow indicates direction of (+) strand synthesis
   4217..4266    -  misc_feature   bom (fragment): basis of mobility region from pBR322
   4368..4403    -  CDS            rop (fragment): Rop protein, which maintains plasmids at low copy number; rop
   4498..4602    +  promoter       AmpR promoter: bla
   4603..5463    +  CDS            AmpR: β-lactamase; bla; confers resistance to ampicillin, carbenicillin, and related antibiotics
   5634..6222    +  rep_origin     ori: high-copy-number ColE1/pMB1/pBR322/pUC origin of replication
   6295..11      +  repeat_region  AAV2 ITR (fragment) (across the origin): inverted terminal repeat of adeno-associated virus serotype 2 inverted
