[The description below was written by a language model from this plasmid's Addgene catalogue record and pLannotate feature annotations shown in this document.]
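Description:
pAAV-TRE-DIO-ChR2-EYFP is an adeno-associated virus transfer plasmid built on a pUC-type backbone, about 6.3 kb in total, for delivering a doubly gated optogenetic actuator to mouse neurons. It is propagated in E. coli through a high-copy ColE1/pUC origin with ampicillin selection (AmpR under its own bla promoter), and it also carries an f1 phage origin. The record lists a recombination-deficient growth strain, which fits the presence of the AAV2 inverted terminal repeats. These ITRs flank the transgene and provide the cis signals for replication and packaging of the cassette into AAV particles. In the sequenced record the left ITR is annotated only as fragments spanning the plasmid origin.

Between the ITRs, a tight Tet-responsive promoter (seven tet operators upstream of a minimal CMV promoter) sits ahead of a DIO/FLEx cassette. The coding sequence is humanized channelrhodopsin-2 carrying the H134R mutation fused to EYFP, and it is placed in the antisense orientation between oppositely oriented pairs of lox2272 and loxP sites. Cre recombinase inverts the cassette and then excises one site of each pair, locking the fusion in the sense orientation. A WPRE follows to enhance transcript stability and expression, and a human growth hormone polyadenylation signal terminates the transcript.

Expression therefore requires both Cre and a tetracycline transactivator to drive the TRE promoter. The transactivator is not encoded on this plasmid. The stated purpose is cell-type-selective activity tagging, so it would presumably be supplied separately under activity-dependent control, although the record does not name the source. Neurons of a Cre-defined type that were active during the tagging window then express the blue-light-gated cation channel, allowing them to be visualised by EYFP fluorescence and reactivated with light.
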