Addgene plasmid #183765: pAAV-TRE-DIO-ChR2-EYFP
Purpose: This plasmid is for use with neuronal cell-type selective activity tagging. The ChR2-EYFP expression requires both neural activity and Cre recombinase.
Depositing lab: William Wisden. Depositing organization: Imperial College London. Publication: A specific circuit in the midbrain detects stress and induces restorative sleep. Yu X, Zhao G, Wang D, Wang S, Li R, Li A, Wang H, Nollet M, Chun YY, Zhao T, Yustos R, Li H, Zhao J, Li J, Cai M, Vyssotski AL, Li Y, Dong H, Franks NP, Wisden W. Science. 2022 Jul;377(6601):63-72. doi: 10.1126/science.abn0853. Epub 2022 Jun 30. PubMed 35771921.
Backbone
  Vector backbone: pUC
  Backbone size w/o insert (bp): 2900
  Total vector size (bp): 6322
  Vector type: Mammalian Expression, Mouse Targeting, AAV, Cre/Lox
Growth in bacteria
  Bacterial resistance: Ampicillin, 100 μg/mL
  Growth temperature: 37°C
  Growth strain: NEB Stable
  Copy number: High Copy
Gene/Insert
  Gene/Insert name: AAV transgene -teto promoter-flex/dio-ChR2-EYFP
  Species: Synthetic
  Insert size (bp): 3730
  Promoter: tetO promoter
  Tag / fusion protein: ChR2-EYFP
  Cloning method: Ligation Independent Cloning
  Sequencing primers: 5′ ctgaagttcatctgcaccac; 3′ ctcataaagagacagcaaccag
Resource information
  A portion of this plasmid was derived from a plasmid made by: The ChR2-EYFP part of the insert was taken from Addgene plasmid #20298 (humanized ChR2 with H134R mutation fused to EYFP, gift from Karl Deisseroth).
Terms and licenses: Academic/Nonprofit Terms; Industry Terms: Not Available to Industry
How to cite: pAAV-TRE-DIO-ChR2-EYFP was a gift from William Wisden (Addgene plasmid # 183765 ; http://n2t.net/addgene:183765 ; RRID:Addgene_183765)
